>Addgene plasmid #42191 | pMyNT | depositor full sequence | sequence record 63965 | pMyNT
GCTAGAGGGGGCGTCAGGCGCCGGGGGCGGTGTCCGGCGGCCCCCAGAGGAACTGCGCCAGTTCCTCCGG
ATCGGTGAAGCCGGAGAGATCCAGCGGGGTCTCCTCGAACACCTCGAAGTCGTGCAGGAAGGTGAAGGCG
AGCAGTTCGCGGGCGAAGTCCTCGGTCCGCTTCCACTGCGCCCCGTCGAGCAGCGCGGCCAGGATCTCGC
GGTCGCCCCGGAAGGCGTTGAGATGCAGTTGCACCAGGCTGTAGCGGGAGTCTCCCGCATAGACGTCGGT
GAAGTCGACGATCCCGGTGACCTCGGTCGCGGCCAGGTCCACGAAGATGTTGGTCCCGTGCAGGTCGCCG
TGGACGAACCGGGGTTCGCGGCCGGCCAGCAGCGTGTCCACGTCCGGCAGCCAGTCCTCCAGGCGGTCCA
GCAGCCGGGGCGAGAGGTAGCCCCACCCGCGGTGGTCCTCGACGGTCGCCGCGCGGCGTTCCCGCAGCAG
TTCCGGGAAGACCTCGGAATGGGGGGTGAGCACGGTGTTCCCGGTCAGCGGCACCCTGTGCAGCCGGCCG
AGCACCCGGCCGAGTTCGCGGGCCAGGGCGAGCAGCGCGTTCCGGTCGGTCGTGCCGTCCATCGCGGACC
GCCAGGTGGTGCCGGTCATCCGGCTCATCACCAGGTAGGGCCACGGCCAGGCTCCGGTGCCGGGCCGCAG
CTCGCCGCGGCCGAGGAGGCGGGGCACCGGCACCGGGGCGTCCGCCAGGACCGCGTACGCCTCCGACTCC
GACGCGAGGCTCTCCGGACCGCACCAGTGCTCGCCGAACAGCTTGATCACCGGGTCGGGCTCGCCGACCA
GTACGGGGTTGGTGCTCTCGCCGGGCACCCGCAGCACCGGCGGCACCGGCAGCCCGAGCTCCTCCAGGGC
TCGGCGGGCCAGCGGCTCCCAGAATTCCTGGTCGTTCCGCAGGCTCGCGTAGGAATCATCCGAATCAATA
CGGTCGAGAAGTAACAGGGATTCTTGTGTCACNNNNTCAGAATTGGTTAATTGGTTGTAACACTGGCAGA
GCATTACGCTGACTTGACGGGACGGCGGCTTTGTTGAATAAATCGAACTTTTGCTGAGTTGAAGGATCAG
ATCACGCATCTTCCCGACAACGCAGACCGTTCCGTGGCAAAGCAAAAGTTCAAAATCACCAACTGGTCCA
CCTACAACAAAGCTCTCATCAACCGTGGCTCCCTCACTTTCTGGCTGGATGATGGGGCGATTCAGGCCTG
GTATGAGTCAGCAACACCTTCTTCACGAGGCAGACCTCACTAGTTCCACTGAGCGTCAGACCCCGTAGAA
AAGATCAAAGGATCTTCTTGAGATCCTTTTTTTCTGCGCGTAATCTGCTGCTTGCAAACAAAAAAACCAC
CGCTACCAGCGGTGGTTTGTTTGCCGGATCAAGAGCTACCAACTCTTTTTCCGAAGGTAACTGGCTTCAG
CAGAGCGCAGATACCAAATACTGTCCTTCTAGTGTAGCCGTAGTTAGGCCACCACTTCAAGAACTCTGTA
GCACCGCCTACATACCTCGCTCTGCTAATCCTGTTACCAGTGGCTGCTGCCAGTGGCGATAAGTCGTGTC
TTACCGGGTTGGACTCAAGACGATAGTTACCGGATAAGGCGCAGCGGTCGGGCTGAACGGGGGGTTCGTG
CACACAGCCCAGCTTGGAGCGAACGACCTACACCGAACTGAGATACCTACAGCGTGAGCATTGAGAAAGC
GCCACGCTTCCCGAAGGGAGAAAGGCGGACAGGTATCCGGTAAGCGGCAGGGTCGGAACAGGAGAGCGCA
CGAGGGAGCTTCCAGGGGGAAACGCCTGGTATCTTTATAGTCCTGTCGGGTTTCGCCACCTCTGACTTGA
GCGTCGATTTTTGTGATGCTCGTCAGGGGGGCGGAGCCTATGGAAAAACGCCAGCAACGCGGCCTTTTTA
CGGTTCCTGGCCTTTTGCTGGCCTTTTGCTCACATGTTCTTTCCTGCGTTATCCCCTGATTCTGTGGATA
ACCGTATTACCGCCTTTGAGTGAGCTGATACCGCTCGCCGCAGCCGAACGACCGAGCGCAACGCGTGCGG
CCGCACGCGTGAGCCCACCAGCTCCGTAAGTTCGGGCGCTGTGTGGCTCGTACCCGCGCATTCAGGCGGC
AGGGGGTCTAACGGGTCTAAGGCGGCGTGTACGGCCGCCACAGCGGCTCTCAGCGGCCCGGAAACGTCCT
CGAAACGACGCATGTGTTCCTCCTGGTTGGTACAGGTGGTTGGGGGTGCTCGGCTGTCGCTGGTGTTCCA
CCACCAGGGCTCGACGGGAGAGCGGGGGAGTGTGCAGTTGTGGGGTGGCCCCTCAGCGAAATATCTGACT
TGGAGCTCGTGTCGGACCATACACCGGTGATTAATCGTGGTCTACTACCAAGCGTGAGCCACGTCGCCGA
CGAATTTGAGCAGCTCTGGCTGCCGTACTGGCCGCTGGCAAGCGACGATCTGCTCGAGGGGATCTACCGC
CAAAGCCGCGCGTCGGCCCTAGGCCGCCGGTACATCGAGGCGAACCCAACAGCGCTGGCAAACCTGCTGG
TCGTGGACGTAGACCATCCAGACGCAGCGCTCCGAGCGCTCAGCGCCCGGGGGTCCCATCCGCTGCCCAA
CGCGATCGTGGGCAATCGCGCCAACGGCCACGCACACGCAGTGTGGGCACTCAACGCCCCTGTTCCACGC
ACCGAATACGCGCGGCGTAAGCCGCTCGCATACATGGCGGCGTGCGCCGAAGGCCTTCGGCGCGCCGTCG
ATGGCGACCGCAGTTACTCAGGCCTCATGACCAAAAACCCCGGCCACATCGCCTGGGAAACGGAATGGCT
CCACTCAGATCTCTACACACTCAGCCACATCGAGGCCGAGCTCGGCGCGAACATGCCACCGCCGCGCTGG
CGTCAGCAGACCACGTACAAAGCGGCTCCGACGCCGCTAGGGCGGAATTGCGCACTGTTCGATTCCGTCA
GGTTGTGGGCCTATCGTCCCGCCCTCATGCGGATCTACCTGCCGACCCGGAACGTGGACGGACTCGGCCG
CGCGATCTATGCCGAGTGCCACGCGCGAAACGCCGAATTTCCGTGCAACGACGTGTGTCCCGGACCGCTA
CCGGACAGCGAGGTCCGCGCCATCGCCAACAGCATTTGGCGTTGGATCACAACCAAGTCGCGCATTTGGG
CGGACGGGATCGTGGTCTACGAGGCCACACTCAGTGCGCGCCAGTCGGCCATCTCGCGGAAGGGCGCAGC
AGCGCGCACGGCGGCGAGCACAGTTGCGCGGCGCGCAAAGTCCGCGTCAGCCATGCATGGAGGCATTGCT
ATGAGCGACGGCTACAGCGACGGCTACAACCGGCAGCCGACTGTCCGCAAAAAGCGGCGCGTGACCGCCG
CCGAAGGCGCTCGAATCACCGGACTATCCGAACGCCACGTCGTCCGGCTCGTGGCGCAGGAACGCAGCGA
GTGGCTCGCCGAGCAGGCTGCACGCCGCGAACGCATCCGCGCCTATCACGACGACGAGGGCCACTCTTGG
CCGCAAACGGCCAAACATTTCGGGCTGCATCTGGACACCGTTAAGCGACTCGGCTATCGGGCGAGGAAAG
AGCGTGCGGCAGAACAGGAAGCGGCTCAAAAGGCCCACAACGAAGCCGACAATCCACCGCTGTTCTAACG
CAATTGGGGAGCGGGTGTCGCGGGGGTTCCGTGGGGGGTTCCGTTGCAACGGGTCGGACAGGTAAAAGTC
CTGGTAGACGCTAGTTTTCTGGTTTGGGCCATGCCTGTCTCGTTGCGTGTTTCGTTGCGCCCGTTTTGAA
TACCAGCCAGACGAGACGGGGTTCTACGAATCTTGGTCGATACCAAGCCATTTCCGCTGAATATCGGGGA
GCTCACCGCCAGAATCGGTGGTTGTGGTGATGTACGTGGCGAACTCCGTTGTAGTGCCTGTGGTGGCATC
CGTGGCGCGGCCGCGGTACCAGATCTTTAAATCTAGATAAAGAAGTGACGCGGTCTCAAGCGTCGAGCGT
CGTCAGCGTGTCGAGGATGTCGAAGTCGTAGCCGTCGGCGCTGGCGATGTAGACCTGCTGGTCGAATTGA
CTGTCGCGCATACACATCGGGCCCCGGGGCCCGTCGAACCCGACATCGTGCGCGGATGCCATCAGGTCCG
GTATCTCGGGGGAGTGGGCCCGCTGGAAGATGGCCTCGAGCGCAACGAGACCCTCGTAACAGGATTCGGC
CATCGCGTTGAGCGGTGGCGCGTCGGCGCCGTAGCGGGCGACGTAGCTGCCCATCAGGTCCATCGCACCC
GCGGTGGCCAGTGAACTGAAGTACGCCGCGGCGACATAGAGGTTTTCGGTGGAGCCGGCGCCGCTGGCCA
GCAGCATGTTCTCCTCCATCAGCGGGCTGAACCGCGCCATGCGGTCGTGCCCGCCGGCGCGCGCGAACTC
GCGGTTGAACAACACGGCGTCCTGGCCGACGAGCAGCATCAACACGGCCTGCGCCCCCGACGCGATGGCC
TTGCGGACAGGTGCGCGGAAATCGTCGGTGCCGTACGGGACGTAGATCTCCCGTCTGAGCTCGAGGTCCA
GATCTCGGCAGTACGCGCGGGCGGCCGCGGCGGAACGGCGCGGCCAGATGTAGTCATCGCCGACCAGGCA
CCAGGACCGGATGCCGAAGTGGTCGCGCAGCCAGGCGAGCGCGGGCGCGATCTGGATCTGCGGTGTCTCG
CCTGTGCAGAACACGCCCGGTGTGCGTTCACCGCCCTCGTACAACGAGGTGTAGACGTACGGGATGCGGT
CGCGGACCACCGGGGAGATGCGGTTGCGCACGGCCGAGATGTGCCAGCCGGTCACGGCGTCGAGACCGTG
ACCTCGCAACCGGTCGGCGACGGTCCGGGCGACGTCGTCGCCGGGCGCTCCGCCGTCGAGCACCTCGATG
GTGACCTTGCGGCCCTGCAGGCCGCCTCGGTCGTTGACCTCCTTGGCCGCGAGCTCGGCCACGGCCTCGC
ACGAAGGCGCGAAGATTCCCGCTGGCCCTTGAAGCGGAATCACCAGCCCGACGCGGAACTCAACCTCGCC
GTCCTGCACTCCAGATCACCGTCGATCCCGTGTAGTCTGCGCTTCAAAGGTTTCTAGCAGAAATAATTCA
TTCTGAACAGACCCCGCCGTCGACACGAGGAGACCCAACATGGCCGCCGGACAGCAGCGCCGCCCCAACC
TCCTGCTGCCGTTGGTGCGTCTGACCCACCTCGCGGAGTCGGCGATCGAACGCGTGCTCGCGGACTCGTC
GCTCAAGATCGAGGACTGGCGCGTGCTCGACGAGTTGGCCGGACGGCGCACCGTGCCCATGAGCGATCTC
GCGCAGGCCACGCTGATCACGGGTCCGACTCTCACCAGAACCGTCGATCGCCTTGTGTCGCAAGGGATCA
TCTACCGGACTGCCGATCTGCATGACCGCCGGCGGGTGCTCGTGGCGTTGACCCCGCGGGGGCGGACGCT
GCGCAACCGCCTGGTGGACGCGGTAGCCGAGGCCGAGTGTGCGGCTTTTGAATCGTGCGGGCTGGACGTC
GACCAGTTGCGCGAACTCGTCGACACCACCTCGAATTTGACTTCGTAACCACCCGCGCCCGGCCGGCGTT
CACCCTTGACTTTTATTTTCATCTGGATATATTTCGGGTGAATGGAAAGGGGTGACCATGCCGACCTACA
CATTCCGTTGTTCCCACTGCGGTCCCTTCGATCTCACCTGCGCGATCTCCGAGCGCGATGCGGCGGCGAC
CTGTCCGGAGTGCCGGACGCCGGCGCGCCGGGTCTTCGGTTCGGTAGGGCTGACGACATTCACCGCGGGA
CATCACCGCGCATTCGACGCGGCGTCCGCGAGCGCCGAAAGTCCCACGGTGGTGAAGTCGATTCCCGCAG
GCGCGGACCGCCCGCGGGCCCCGCGCCGCAATCCCGGTCTACCGAGTCTGCCGAGGTACTAGCGACATGG
GTGGCGTCGGGCTCTTCTACGTGGGTGCGGTGCTCATCATCGACGGGCTGATGCTGCTGGGCCGCATCAG
CCCACGAGGCGCAACACCGCTGAACTTCTTCGTCGGCGGACTGCAGGTGGTGACGCCTACGGTGCTGATC
CTGCAGTCCGGCGGAGACGCGGCCGTGATCTTCGCGGCCTCCGGGCTCTACCTGTTCGGCTTCACCTACC
TGTGGGTGGCCATCAACAACGTGACCGACTGGGACGGAGAAGGTCTCGGATGGTTCTCGCTGTTCGTCGC
GATCGCCGCACTCGGCTACTCGTGGCACGCGTTCACCGCCGAGGCCGACCCGGCGTTCGGGGTGATCTGG
CTGCTGTGGGCAGTGCTGTGGTTCATGCTGTTCCTGCTGCTCGGCCTGGGGCACGACGCACTGGGGCCCG
CCGTCGGGTTCGTCGCGGTGGCCGAAGGCGTGATCACCGCCGCCGTGCCGGCCTTCCTGATCGTGTCGGG
CAACTGGGAAACCGGCCCGCTCCCCGCCGCGGTCATCGCCGTGATCGGTTTTGCCGCAGTTGTTCTCGCA
TACCCCATCGGGCGCCGTCTCGCAGCGCCGTCAGTCACCAACCCTCCACCGGCCGCGCTCGCGGCCACCA
CCCGATAAGAGAAAGGGAGTCCACCATGAAGCACCACCACCACCACCACCCGTCGGCCGGCGAGAACCTG
TACTTCCAGGGCGCCATGGACGATAAGGTACCGGATCCGAATTCGATATCGCTAGCAAGCTTATCGATGT
CGACGTAGTTAACTAGCGTACGATCGACTGCCAGGCATCAAATAAAACGAAAGGCTCAGTCGAAAGACTG
GGCCTTTCGTTTTATGCCATCATGGCCGCGGTGATCA
Features (pLannotate 1.2.2; 6 found; start..end, strand, type, name):
     17..1009    -  CDS            hyg: KHYB_STRHY - Experimental evidence at protein level: Swiss-Prot protein existence level 1. The aminoglycoside phosphotransferases achieve inactivation of their antibiotic substrates by phosphorylation. From Streptomyces hygroscopicus.
   1157..1300    +  CDS            TRA2_ECOLX (fragment): Protein predicted: Swiss-Prot protein existence level 4. Required for transposition of transposon Tn903. From Escherichia coli.
   1348..1936    +  rep_origin     ori: high-copy-number ColE1/pMB1/pBR322/pUC origin of replication
   6017..6655    +  CDS            AMIS_MYCSM: Protein inferred from homology: Swiss-Prot protein existence level 3. Possible transporter that might be responsible for the adsorption of amidase substrates or release of their hydrolysis products. From Mycolicibacterium smegmatis (Mycobacterium smegmatis).
   6682..6700    +  CDS            9xHis (fragment): 9xHis affinity tag
   6829..6875    +  terminator     rrnB T1 terminator: transcription terminator T1 from the E. coli rrnB gene
