[The description below was written by a language model from this plasmid's Addgene catalogue record and pLannotate feature annotations shown in this document.]
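Description:
pMyNT is an empty bacterial expression backbone of about 6.9 kb from the pMy vector series, designed for recombinant production of mycobacterial proteins in Mycobacterium smegmatis. It derives from pSD26 with two recorded modifications: the six initial acetamidase codons were deleted, and a multiple cloning site containing NcoI, KpnI, BamHI, EcoRI, EcoRV and HindIII was inserted. Cloning and propagation take place in E. coli, using a ColE1/pMB1-type origin. The catalogue lists the plasmid as low copy even though the annotation software labels this origin class as high copy. Selection relies on hygromycin resistance, conferred by the Streptomyces hygroscopicus hygromycin B phosphotransferase gene, a marker that works in both E. coli and mycobacteria. A short fragment of a Tn903 transposase next to the origin appears to be a leftover from earlier vector construction.

The expression region sits near the end of the sequence. An M. smegmatis amiS coding sequence, part of the acetamidase locus, lies directly upstream of a histidine tag, and the rrnB T1 transcription terminator lies downstream. The software annotates the tag as a 9xHis fragment, consistent with the N-terminal His6 recorded for the backbone. The cloning site presumably falls between tag and terminator, so inserts gain an N-terminal His tag for affinity purification. The catalogue's "Promoter" field reads ColE1, which is an origin rather than a promoter. The acetamidase-derived sequences suggest that the acetamidase regulatory region drives expression, as is typical of pSD26-type vectors, but the record does not state this. A stretch of roughly 4 kb between the origin and amiS carries no annotation, so no mycobacterial replication origin or upstream acetamidase regulatory genes are identified in the feature table.
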