Addgene plasmid #42191: pMyNT
Purpose: (Empty Backbone)
Depositing lab: Annabel Parret & Matthias Wilmanns. Depositing organization: European Molecular Biology Laboratory (EMBL), Hamburg. Publication: The pMy vector series: A versatile cloning platform for the recombinant production of mycobacterial proteins in Mycobacterium smegmatis. Beckham KSH, Staack S, Wilmanns M, Parret AHA. Protein Sci. 2020 Oct 2. doi: 10.1002/pro.3962. PubMed 33006405.
Backbone
  Vector backbone: pSD26
  Backbone manufacturer: Daugelat et al 2003
  Backbone size (bp): 6900
  Modifications to backbone: Vector backbone corresponds to the pSD26 plasmid [Daugelat et al 2003] with two modifications: (i) deleting the six initial codons of acetamidase, (ii) inserting a multiple cloning site (MCS) consisting of restriction endonuclease sites, NcoI, KpnI, BamHI, EcoRI, EcoRV and HindIII. Middle:
  Vector type: Bacterial Expression
  Promoter: ColE1
  Tag / fusion protein: His6 (N terminal on backbone)
Growth in bacteria
  Bacterial resistance: Hygromycin, 200 μg/mL
  Growth temperature: 37°C
  Growth strain: DH5alpha
  Copy number: Low Copy
Gene/Insert
  Cloning method: Unknown
Terms and licenses: Academic/Nonprofit Terms; Industry Terms: Not Available to Industry
Depositor comments: Vector constructed by Dr. Arie Geerlof at EMBL-Hamburg (now at Helmholtz Zentrum München)
How to cite: pMyNT was a gift from Annabel Parret & Matthias Wilmanns (Addgene plasmid # 42191 ; http://n2t.net/addgene:42191 ; RRID:Addgene_42191)
