>Addgene plasmid #42191 | pMyNT | depositor partial sequence | sequence record 56989 | AP328
GTCTCGCAGCGCCGTCAGTCACCAACCCTCCACCGGCCGCGCTCGCGGCCACCACCCGATAAGAGAAAGG
GAGTCCACCATGAAGCACCACCACCACCACCACCCGTCGGCCGGCGAGAACCTGTACTTCCAGGGCGCCA
TGGACGATAAGGTACCGGATCCGAATTCGATATCGCTAGCAAGCTTATCGATGTCGACGTAGTTAACTAG
CGTACGATCGACTGCCAGGCATCAAATAAAACGAAAGGCTCAGTCGAAAGACTGGGCCTTTCGTTTTATG
CCATCATGGCCGCGGTGATCAGCTAGAGGGGGCGTCAGGCGCCGGGGGCGGTGTCCGGCGGCCCCCAGAG
GAACTGCGCCAGTTCCTCCGGATCGGTGAAGCCGGAGAGATCCAGCGGGGTCTCCTCGAACACCTCGAAG
TCGTGCAGGAAGGTGAAGGCGAGCAGTTCGCGGGCGAAGTCCTCGGTCCGCTTCCACTGCGCCCCGTCGA
GCAGCGCGGCCAGGATCTCGCGGTCGCCCCGGAAGGCGTTGAGATGCAGTTGCACCAGGCTGTAGCGGGA
GTCTCCCGCATAGACGTCGGTGAAGTCGACGATCCCGGTGACCTCGGTCGCGGCCAGGTCCACGAAGATG
TTGGTCCCGTGCAGGTCGCCGTGGACGAACCGGGGTTCGCGGCCGGCCAGCAGCGTGTCCACGTCCGGCA
GCCAGTCCTCCAGGCGGTCCAGCAGCCGGGGCGAGAGGTAGCCCCACCCGCGGTGGTCCTCGACGGTCGC
CGCGCGGCGTTCCCGCAGCAGTTCCGGGAAGACCTCGGAATGGGGGGTGAGCACGGTGTTCCCGGTCAGC
GGCACCCTGTGCAGCCGGCCGAGCACCCGGCCGAGTTCGCGGGCCAGGGCGAGCAGCGCGTTCCGGTCGG
TCGTGCCGTCCATCGCGGACCGCCAGGTGGTGCCGGTCATCCGGCTCATCACCAGGTAGGGCCACGGCCA
GGCTCCGGTGCCGGGCCGCAGCTCGCCGCGGCCGAGGAGGCGGGGCACCGGCACCGGGGCGTCCGCCAGG
ACCGCGTACGCCTCCGACTCCGACGCGAGGCTC
