>Addgene plasmid #42191 | pMyNT | depositor partial sequence | sequence record 56994 | AP329
CCGCGCGATCTATGCCGAGTGCCACGCGCGAAACGCCGAATTTCCGTGCAACGACGTGTGTCCCGGACCG
CTACCGGACAGCGAGGTCCGCGCCATCGCCAACAGCATTTGGCGTTGGATCACAACCAAGTCGCGCATTT
GGGCGGACGGGATCGTGGTCTACGAGGCCACACTCAGTGCGCGCCAGTCGGCCATCTCGCGGAAGGGCGC
AGCAGCGCGCACGGCGGCGAGCACAGTTGCGCGGCGCGCAAAGTCCGCGTCAGCCATGCATGGAGGCATT
GCTATGAGCGACGGCTACAGCGACGGCTACAACCGGCAGCCGACTGTCCGCAAAAAGCGGCGCGTGACCG
CCGCCGAAGGCGCTCGAATCACCGGACTATCCGAACGCCACGTCGTCCGGCTCGTGGCGCAGGAACGCAG
CGAGTGGCTCGCCGAGCAGGCTGCACGCCGCGAACGCATCCGCGCCTATCACGACGACGAGGGCCACTCT
TGGCCGCAAACGGCCAAACATTTCGGGCTGCATCTGGACACCGTTAAGCGACTCGGCTATCGGGCGAGGA
AAGAGCGTGCGGCAGAACAGGAAGCGGCTCAAAAGGCCCACAACGAAGCCGACAATCCACCGCTGTTCTA
ACGCAATTGGGGAGCGGGTGTCGCGGGGGTTCCGTGGGGGGTTCCGTTGCAACGGGTCGGACAGGTAAAA
GTCCTGGTAGACGCTAGTTTTCTGGTTTGGGCCATGCCTGTCTCGTTGCGTGTTTCGTTGCGCCCGTTTT
GAATACCAGCCAGACGAGACGGGGTTCTACGAATCTTGGTCGATACCAAGCCATTTCCGCTGAATATCGG
GGAGCTCACCGCCAGAATCGGTGGTTGTGGTGATGTACGTGGCGAACTCCGTTGTAGTGCCTGTGGTGGC
ATCCGTGGCGCGGCCGCGGTACCAGATCTTTAAATCTAGATAAAGAAGTGACGCGGTCTCAAGCGTCGAG
CGTCG
