>Addgene plasmid #42191 | pMyNT | depositor partial sequence | sequence record 57106 | AP330
GCTGATACCGCTCGCCGCAGCCGAACGACCGAGCGCAACGCGTGCGGCCGCACGCGTGAGCCCACCAGCT
CCGTAAGTTCGGGCGCTGTGTGGCTCGTACCCGCGCATTCAGGCGGCAGGGGGTCTAACGGGTCTAAGGC
GGCGTGTACGGCCGCCACAGCGGCTCTCAGCGGCCCGGAAACGTCCTCGAAACGACGCATGTGTTCCTCC
TGGTTGGTACAGGTGGTTGGGGGTGCTCGGCTGTCGCTGGTGTTCCACCACCAGGGCTCGACGGGAGAGC
GGGGGAGTGTGCAGTTGTGGGGTGGCCCCTCAGCGAAATATCTGACTTGGAGCTCGTGTCGGACCATACA
CCGGTGATTAATCGTGGTCTACTACCAAGCGTGAGCCACGTCGCCGACGAATTTGAGCAGCTCTGGCTGC
CGTACTGGCCGCTGGCAAGCGACGATCTGCTCGAGGGGATCTACCGCCAAAGCCGCGCGTCGGCCCTAGG
CCGCCGGTACATCGAGGCGAACCCAACAGCGCTGGCAAACCTGCTGGTCGTGGACGTAGACCATCCAGAC
GCAGCGCTCCGAGCGCTCAGCGCCCGGGGGTCCCATCCGCTGCCCAACGCGATCGTGGGCAATCGCGCCA
ACGGCCACGCACACGCAGTGTGGGCACTCAACGCCCCTGTTCCACGCACCGAATACGCGCGGCGTAAGCC
GCTCGCATACATGGCGGCGTGCGCCGAAGGCCTTCGGCGCGCCGTCGATGGCGACCGCAGTTACTCAGGC
CTCATGACCAAAAACCCCGGCCACATCGCCTGGGAAACGGAATGGCTCCACTCAGATCTCTACACACTCA
GCCACATCGAGGCCGAGCTCGGCGCGAACATGCCACCGCCGCGCTGGCGTCAGCAGACCACGTACAAAGC
GGCTCCGACGCCGCTAGGGCGGAATTGCGCACTGTTCGATTCCGTCAGGTTGTGGGCCTATCGTCCCGCC
CTCATGCGGATCTACCTGCCGACCCGGAACGTGGACGGACTCGGCCGCGCGATCTATGCCGAGTGCCACG
CGCGAAACGCCGAATTTCCGTGCAACGACGTG
