>Addgene plasmid #42191 | pMyNT | depositor partial sequence | sequence record 61251 | AP340
GCGTTGAGCGGTGGCGCGTCGGCGCCGTAGCGGGCGACGTAGCTGCCCATCAGGTCCATCGCACCCGCGG
TGGCCAGTGAACTGAAGTACGCCGCGGCGACATAGAGGTTTTCGGTGGAGCCGGCGCCGCTGGCCAGCAG
CATGTTCTCCTCCATCAGCGGGCTGAACCGCGCCATGCGGTCGTGCCCGCCGGCGCGCGCGAACTCGCGG
TTGAACAACACGGCGTCCTGGCCGACGAGCAGCATCAACACGGCCTGCGCCCCCGACGCGATGGCCTTGC
GGACAGGTGCGCGGAAATCGTCGGTGCCGTACGGGACGTAGATCTCCCGTCTGAGCTCGAGGTCCAGATC
TCGGCAGTACGCGCGGGCGGCCGCGGCGGAACGGCGCGGCCAGATGTAGTCATCGCCGACCAGGCACCAG
GACCGGATGCCGAAGTGGTCGCGCAGCCAGGCGAGCGCGGGCGCGATCTGGATCTGCGGTGTCTCGCCTG
TGCAGAACACGCCCGGTGTGCGTTCACCGCCCTCGTACAACGAGGTGTAGACGTACGGGATGCGGTCGCG
GACCACCGGGGAGATGCGGTTGCGCACGGCCGAGATGTGCCAGCCGGTCACGGCGTCGAGACCGTGACCT
CGCAACCGGTCGGCGACGGTCCGGGCGACGTCGTCGCCGGGCGCTCCGCCGTCGAGCACCTCGATGGTGA
CCTTGCGGCCCTGCAGGCCGCCTCGGTCGTTGACCTCCTTGGCCGCGAGCTCGGCCACGGCCTCGCACGA
AGGCGCGAAGATTCCCGCTGGCCCTTGAAGCGGAATCACCAGCCCGACGCGGAACTCAACCTCGCCGTCC
TGCACTCCAGATCACCGTCGATCCCGTGTAGTCTGCGCTTCAAAGGTTTCTAGCAGAAATAATTCATTCT
GAACAGACCCCGCCGTCGACACGAGGAGACCCAACATGGCC
