>Addgene plasmid #42191 | pMyNT | addgene partial sequence | sequence record 68144 | HygR-fwd 5'-cttcaccttcctgcacgact-3'
GGATCTCTCCGGCTTCACCGATCCGGAGGAACTGGCGCAGTTCCTCTGGGGGCCGCCGGACACCGCCCCC
GGCGCCTGACGCCCCCTCTAGCTGATCACCGCGGCCATGATGGCATAAAACGAAAGGCCCAGTCTTTCGA
CTGAGCCTTTCGTTTTATTTGATGCCTGGCAGTCGATCGTACGCTAGTTAACTACGTCGACATCGATAAG
CTTGCTAGCGATATCGAATTCGGATCCGGTACCTTATCGTCCATGGCGCCCTGGAAGTACAGGTTCTCGC
CGGCCGACGGGTGGTGGTGGTGGTGGTGCTTCATGGTGGACTCCCTTTCTCTTATCGGGTGGTGGCCGCG
AGCGCGGCCGGTGGAGGGTTGGTGACTGACGGCGCTGCGAGACGGCGCCCGATGGGGTATGCGAGAACAA
CTGCGGCAAAACCGATCACGGCGATGACCGCGGCGGGGAGCGGGCCGGTTTCCCAGTTGCCCGACACGAT
CAGGAAGGCCGGCACGGCGGCGGTGATCACGCCTTCGGCCACCGCGACGAACCCGACGGCGGGCCCCAGT
GCGTCGTGCCCCAGGCCGAGCAGCAGGAACAGCATGAACCACAGCACTGCCCACAGCAGCCAGATCACCC
CGAACGCCGGGTCGGCCTCGGCGGTGAACGCGTGCCACGAGTAGCCGAGTGCGGCGATCGCGACGAACAG
CGAGAACCATCCGAGACCTTCTCCGTCCCAGTCGGTCACGTTGTTGATGGCCACCCACAGGTAGGTGAA
